Addgene plasmid #143201: TFORF0055
Purpose: Lentiviral vector for overexpressing transcription factor ORFs with unique 24-bp barcodes. Barcodes facilitate identification of transcription factors in pooled screens.
Depositing lab: Feng Zhang. Depositing organization: Broad Institute. Publication: A transcription factor atlas of directed differentiation. Joung J, Ma S, Tay T, Geiger-Schuller KR, Kirchgatterer PC, Verdine VK, Guo B, Arias-Garcia MA, Allen WE, Singh A, Kuksenko O, Abudayyeh OO, Gootenberg JS, Fu Z, Macrae RK, Buenrostro JD, Regev A, Zhang F. Cell. 2023 Jan 5;186(1):209-229.e26. doi: 10.1016/j.cell.2022.11.026. PubMed 36608654.
Backbone
  Vector backbone: pLX_TRC317
  Backbone manufacturer: Broad Institute Genetic Perturbation Platform
  Backbone size w/o insert (bp): 8264
  Vector type: Mammalian Expression, Lentiviral
  Selectable markers: Puromycin
Growth in bacteria
  Bacterial resistance: Ampicillin, 100 μg/mL
  Growth temperature: 37°C
  Growth strain: NEB Stable
  Copy number: High Copy
Gene/Insert
  Gene/Insert name: ZNF678
  Species: H. sapiens (human)
  Insert size (bp): 1844
  Entrez Gene: ZNF678 (a.k.a. FLJ18355, FLJ22822, MGC15634, MGC42493)
  Promoter: EF1a
  Cloning method: Unknown
  Sequencing primers: 5′ GGGTGGAGACTGAAGTTAGGCCAG; 3′ CACATAGCGTAAAAGGAGCAACATAG
Terms and licenses: Academic/Nonprofit Terms; Industry Terms: Not Available to Industry
Depositor comments: NM_178549 . The transcription factor ORF portion of this plasmid was synthesized by Genewiz. Please test multiple small colonies in case of plasmid recombination. To make this collection available in a timely manner, a portion of this collection was not fully sequenced by Addgene. If an Addgene verified full plasmid sequence is not available, please contact us prior to placing an order to request the full sequence.
How to cite: TFORF0055 was a gift from Feng Zhang (Addgene plasmid # 143201 ; http://n2t.net/addgene:143201 ; RRID:Addgene_143201)
