[The description below was written by a language model from this plasmid's Addgene catalogue record and pLannotate feature annotations shown in this document.]
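Description:
TFORF0055 is a third-generation, self-inactivating lentiviral expression plasmid built on the pLX_TRC317 backbone and carrying the human zinc-finger gene ZNF678 (based on the NM_178549 reference transcript) as a synthesized open reading frame. It belongs to a barcoded transcription factor ORF collection in which each construct carries a unique 24-bp barcode, so that the transcription factor delivered to a cell can be identified in pooled overexpression screens. In bacteria the plasmid is maintained through a high-copy ColE1/pUC-type origin with ampicillin resistance (AmpR), and an f1 origin is also present. The depositor warns that the plasmid can recombine, as is common for LTR-containing vectors.

The viral genome is transcribed from an RSV promoter fused to a truncated HIV-1 5' LTR, followed by the Ψ packaging signal with a partial gag sequence and the RRE for Rev-dependent nuclear export. It ends in a ΔU3 3' LTR that inactivates LTR promoter activity after integration, with an SV40 poly(A) signal downstream. Within this unit, an SV40 early promoter/origin drives puromycin N-acetyltransferase for selection of transduced mammalian cells. A cPPT/CTS element then precedes the EF-1α promoter, which constitutively drives the ZNF678 ORF. The automated annotation labels only parts of the insert, as a KRAB-box-like match and a ZNF678 fragment, and it does not annotate the barcode, whose position is therefore not stated in the record. A WPRE downstream of the insert enhances transcript stability and expression. The short U6, small t antigen, lacZα and lacI matches are backbone remnants rather than functional cassettes. The construct is used to produce lentivirus for stable ZNF678 overexpression, for example in directed differentiation screens.
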