Features (pLannotate 1.2.2; 32 found; start..end, strand, type, name):
      5..231     +  promoter       RSV promoter: Rous sarcoma virus enhancer/promoter
    232..412     +  LTR            5' LTR (truncated): truncated 5' long terminal repeat (LTR) from HIV-1
    459..584     +  misc_feature   HIV-1 Ψ: packaging signal of human immunodeficiency virus type 1
    568..931     +  CDS            HIV-1 gag (fragment): gag protein from human immunodeficiency virus 1; gag
   1077..1310    +  misc_feature   RRE: The Rev response element (RRE) of HIV-1 allows for Rev-dependent mRNA export from the nucleus to the cytoplasm.
   1687..1713    +  CDS            Rev (fragment): human immunodeficiency virus 1 (HIV-1) Rev protein; rev; enhances nuclear export of unspliced and incompletely spliced viral mRNAs
   1720..1743    +  promoter       SV40 promoter (fragment): SV40 early promoter
   1744..1815    +  promoter       SV40 promoter (fragment): SV40 enhancer and early promoter
   1839..1974    +  rep_origin     SV40 ori: SV40 origin of replication
   2020..2616    +  CDS            PuroR (fragment): puromycin N-acetyltransferase; pac from Streptomyces; confers resistance to puromycin
   2665..2782    +  misc_feature   cPPT/CTS: central polypurine tract and central termination sequence of HIV-1
   2847..2913    +  CDS            small t antigen (fragment): SV40 (simian virus 40) small t antigen
   2920..4098    +  promoter       EF-1α promoter: strong constitutive promoter for human elongation factor EF-1α
   4235..4372    +  CDS            KRBOX4 (fragment): KRBX4_HUMAN - Also known as ZNF673. Experimental evidence at protein level: Swiss-Prot protein existence level 1. From Homo sapiens (Human).
   4352..4651    +  CDS            ZNF678 (fragment): ZN678_HUMAN - Experimental evidence at transcript level: Swiss-Prot protein existence level 2. May be involved in transcriptional regulation. From Homo sapiens (Human).
   5870..5923    +  promoter       U6 promoter (fragment): RNA polymerase III promoter for human U6 snRNA
   5965..6553    +  misc_feature   WPRE: woodchuck hepatitis virus posttranscriptional regulatory element
   6604..6623    +  misc_feature   cPPT/CTS (fragment): central polypurine tract and central termination sequence of HIV-1
   6625..6858    +  LTR            3' LTR (ΔU3): self-inactivating 3' long terminal repeat (LTR) from HIV-1
   6936..7057    +  polyA_signal   SV40 poly(A) signal: SV40 polyadenylation signal
   7097..7232    +  rep_origin     SV40 ori: SV40 origin of replication
   7253..7271    -  promoter       T7 promoter: promoter for bacteriophage T7 RNA polymerase
   7279..7434    +  CDS            lacZα (fragment): LacZα fragment of β-galactosidase; lacZ fragment
   7439..7867    +  rep_origin     f1 ori (sequence partly withheld): f1 bacteriophage origin of replication; arrow indicates direction of (+) strand synthesis
   7920..8024    +  promoter       AmpR promoter: bla
   8025..8885    +  CDS            AmpR: β-lactamase; bla; confers resistance to ampicillin, carbenicillin, and related antibiotics
   9056..9644    +  rep_origin     ori: high-copy-number ColE1/pMB1/pBR322/pUC origin of replication
   9827..9919    +  CDS            lacI (fragment): lac repressor; lacI; The lac repressor binds to the lac operator to inhibit transcription in E. coli. This inhibition can be relieved by adding lactose or isopropyl-β-D-thiogalactopyranoside (IPTG).
   9932..9953    +  protein_bind   CAP binding site: CAP binding activates transcription in the presence of cAMP. E. coli catabolite activator protein
   9968..9998    +  promoter       lac promoter: promoter for the E. coli lac operon
  10006..10022   +  protein_bind   lac operator: The lac repressor binds to the lac operator to inhibit transcription in E. coli. This inhibition can be relieved by adding lactose or isopropyl-β-D-thiogalactopyranoside (IPTG). lac repressor encoded by lacI
  10067..10085   +  promoter       T3 promoter: promoter for bacteriophage T3 RNA polymerase
>Addgene plasmid #143201 | TFORF0055 | addgene full sequence | sequence record 396117 | Addgene NGS Result
TTAATGTAGTCTTATGCAATACTCTTGTAGTCTTGCAACATGGTAACGATGAGTTAGCAACATGCCTTAC
AAGGAGAGAAAAAGCACCGTGCATGCCGATTGGTGGAAGTAAGGTGGTACGATCGTGCCTTATTAGGAAG
GCAACAGACGGGTCTGACATGGATTGGACGAACCACTGAATTGCCGCATTGCAGAGATATTGTATTTAAG
TGCCTAGCTCGATACATAAACGGGTCTCTCTGGTTAGACCAGATCTGAGCCTGGGAGCTCTCTGGCTAAC
TAGGGAACCCACTGCTTAAGCCTCAATAAAGCTTGCCTTGAGTGCTTCAAGTAGTGTGTGCCCGTCTGTT
GTGTGACTCTGGTAACTAGAGATCCCTCAGACCCTTTTAGTCAGTGTGGAAAATCTCTAGCAGTGGCGCC
CGAACAGGGACTTGAAAGCGAAAGGGAAACCAGAGGAGCTCTCTCGACGCAGGACTCGGCTTGCTGAAGC
GCGCACGGCAAGAGGCGAGGGGCGGCGACTGGTGAGTACGCCAAAAATTTTGACTAGCGGAGGCTAGAAG
GAGAGAGATGGGTGCGAGAGCGTCAGTATTAAGCGGGGGAGAATTAGATCGCGATGGGAAAAAATTCGGT
TAAGGCCAGGGGGAAAGAAAAAATATAAATTAAAACATATAGTATGGGCAAGCAGGGAGCTAGAACGATT
CGCAGTTAATCCTGGCCTGTTAGAAACATCAGAAGGCTGTAGACAAATACTGGGACAGCTACAACCATCC
CTTCAGACAGGATCAGAAGAACTTAGATCATTATATAATACAGTAGCAACCCTCTATTGTGTGCATCAAA
GGATAGAGATAAAAGACACCAAGGAAGCTTTAGACAAGATAGAGGAAGAGCAAAACAAAAGTAAGACCAC
CGCACAGCAAGCGGCCGCTGATCTTCAGACCTGGAGGAGGAGATATGAGGGACAATTGGAGAAGTGAATT
ATATAAATATAAAGTAGTAAAAATTGAACCATTAGGAGTAGCACCCACCAAGGCAAAGAGAAGAGTGGTG
CAGAGAGAAAAAAGAGCAGTGGGAATAGGAGCTTTGTTCCTTGGGTTCTTGGGAGCAGCAGGAAGCACTA
TGGGCGCAGCGTCAATGACGCTGACGGTACAGGCCAGACAATTATTGTCTGGTATAGTGCAGCAGCAGAA
CAATTTGCTGAGGGCTATTGAGGCGCAACAGCATCTGTTGCAACTCACAGTCTGGGGCATCAAGCAGCTC
CAGGCAAGAATCCTGGCTGTGGAAAGATACCTAAAGGATCAACAGCTCCTGGGGATTTGGGGTTGCTCTG
GAAAACTCATTTGCACCACTGCTGTGCCTTGGAATGCTAGTTGGAGTAATAAATCTCTGGAACAGATTTG
GAATCACACGACCTGGATGGAGTGGGACAGAGAAATTAACAATTACACAAGCTTAATACACTCCTTAATT
GAAGAATCGCAAAACCAGCAAGAAAAGAATGAACAAGAATTATTGGAATTAGATAAATGGGCAAGTTTGT
GGAATTGGTTTAACATAACAAATTGGCTGTGGTATATAAAATTATTCATAATGATAGTAGGAGGCTTGGT
AGGTTTAAGAATAGTTTTTGCTGTACTTTCTATAGTGAATAGAGTTAGGCAGGGATATTCACCATTATCG
TTTCAGACCCACCTCCCAACCCCGAGGGGACCCATGCATTGCATCTCAATTAGTCAGCAACCAGGTGTGG
AAAGTCCCCAGGCTCCCCAGCAGGCAGAAGTATGCAAAGCATGCGTCTCAATTAGTCAGCAACCATAGTC
CCGCCCCTAACTCCGCCCATCCCGCCCCTAACTCCGCCCAGTTCCGCCCATTCTCCGCCCCATGGCTGAC
TAATTTTTTTTATTTATGCAGAGGCCGAGGCCGCCTCGGCCTCTGAGCTATTCCAGAAGTAGTGAGGAGG
CTTTTTTGGAGGCCTAGGCTTTTGCAAAAAGCTTTCTAGAGGTACCACCGGAGCTTACCATGACCGAGTA
CAAGCCCACGGTGCGCCTCGCCACCCGCGACGACGTCCCCAGGGCCGTACGCACCCTCGCCGCCGCGTTC
GCCGACTACCCCGCCACGCGCCACACCGTCGATCCGGACCGCCACATCGAGCGGGTCACCGAGCTGCAAG
AACTCTTCCTCACGCGCGTCGGGCTCGACATCGGCAAGGTGTGGGTCGCGGACGACGGCGCCGCCGTGGC
GGTCTGGACCACGCCGGAGAGCGTCGAAGCGGGGGCGGTGTTCGCCGAGATCGGCCCGCGCATGGCCGAG
TTGAGCGGTTCCCGGCTGGCCGCGCAGCAACAGATGGAAGGCCTCCTGGCGCCGCACCGGCCCAAGGAGC
CCGCGTGGTTCCTGGCCACCGTCGGCGTCTCGCCCGACCACCAGGGCAAGGGTCTGGGCAGCGCCGTCGT
GCTCCCCGGAGTGGAGGCGGCCGAGCGCGCCGGGGTGCCCGCCTTCCTGGAGACCTCCGCGCCCCGCAAC
CTCCCCTTCTACGAGCGGCTCGGCTTCACCGTCACCGCCGACGTCGAGGTGCCCGAAGGACCGCGCACCT
GGTGCATGACCCGCAAGCCCGGTGCCAGTTAACGAATTCTAGATCTTGAGACAAATGGCAGTATTCATCC
ACAATTTTAAAAGAAAAGGGGGGATTGGGGGGTACAGTGCAGGGGAAAGAATAGTAGACATAATAGCAAC
AGACATACAAACTAAAGAATTACAAAAACAAATTACAAAAATTCAAAATTTTCGGGTTTATTACAGGGAC
AGCAGAGATCCACTTTGGCGCCGGCTCGAGGCCTGCAGGTGCAAAGATGGATAAAGTTTTAAACAGAGAG
GAATCTTTGCAGCTAATGGACCTTCTAGGTCTTGAAAGGAGTGGGAATTGGCTCCGGTGCCCGTCAGTGG
GCAGAGCGCACATCGCCCACAGTCCCCGAGAAGTTGGGGGGAGGGGTCGGCAATTGAACCGGTGCCTAGA
GAAGGTGGCGCGGGGTAAACTGGGAAAGTGATGTCGTGTACTGGCTCCGCCTTTTTCCCGAGGGTGGGGG
AGAACCGTATATAAGTGCAGTAGTCGCCGTGAACGTTCTTTTTCGCAACGGGTTTGCCGCCAGAACACAG
GTAAGTGCCGTGTGTGGTTCCCGCGGGCCTGGCCTCTTTACGGGTTATGGCCCTTGCGTGCCTTGAATTA
CTTCCACCTGGCTGCAGTACGTGATTCTTGATCCCGAGCTTCGGGTTGGAAGTGGGTGGGAGAGTTCGAG
GCCTTGCGCTTAAGGAGCCCCTTCGCCTCGTGCTTGAGTTGAGGCCTGGCCTGGGCGCTGGGGCCGCCGC
GTGCGAATCTGGTGGCACCTTCGCGCCTGTCTCGCTGCTTTCGATAAGTCTCTAGCCATTTAAAATTTTT
GATGACCTGCTGCGACGCTTTTTTTCTGGCAAGATAGTCTTGTAAATGCGGGCCAAGATCTGCACACTGG
TATTTCGGTTTTTGGGGCCGCGGGCGGCGACGGGGCCCGTGCGTCCCAGCGCACATGTTCGGCGAGGCGG
GGCCTGCGAGCGCGGCCACCGAGAATCGGACGGGGGTAGTCTCAAGCTGGCCGGCCTGCTCTGGTGCCTG
GCCTCGCGCCGCCGTGTATCGCCCCGCCCTGGGCGGCAAGGCTGGCCCGGTCGGCACCAGTTGCGTGAGC
GGAAAGATGGCCGCTTCCCGGCCCTGCTGCAGGGAGCTCAAAATGGAGGACGCGGCGCTCGGGAGAGCGG
GCGGGTGAGTCACCCACACAAAGGAAAAGGGCCTTTCCGTCCTCAGCCGTCGCTTCATGTGACTCCACGG
AGTACCGGGCGCCGTCCAGGCACCTCGATTAGTTCTCGAGCTTTTGGAGTACGTCGTCTTTAGGTTGGGG
GGAGGGGTTTTATGCGATGGAGTTTCCCCACACTGAGTGGGTGGAGACTGAAGTTAGGCCAGCTTGGCAC
TTGATGTAATTCTCCTTGGAATTTGCCCTTTTTGAGTTTGGATCTTGGTTCATTCTCAAGCCTCAGACAG
TGGTTCAAAGTTTTTTTCTTCCATTTCAGGTGTCGTGAGGCTAGCACCGCCACCATGCCAGGACACCCCG
AAAGCCGGAAAACGAGACGCATTCTCACTATGTTGCCCAGGCTGGTCTTGAACTCCTTCCCTCAAGTGAT
TCTTCTGCCTAATCCTCCCAAAGTTCTTAGATTACAGGGACTACTGGCATTCAGTGATGTGGTCATAGAA
TTCTCTCCAGAGGAGTGGGCATGCCTGGACCCTGCCCAGCGAAATTTGTATAGGGATGTGATGTTCGAGA
ACTACAGAAACCTGGTCTCCCTGGCTATTTTATCTTATTCCATTCAAGACCTTTTGCCAGAGCAGGATAT
GAAAGATTTATGCCAAAAAGTGACACTGACAAGACATAGAAGCTGGGGCCTTGACAATTTGCACTTAGTG
AAAGACTGGAGAACTGTGAATGAAGGTAAGGGGCAGAAAGAATATTGCAATAGACTTACTCAATGTTCAT
CAACTAAAAGCAAAATCTTTCAATGTATTGAATGTGGCAGAAATTTTAGCTGGAGGTCAATCCTTACTGA
ACATAAGAGAATTCATACTGGAGAGAAGCCATACAAATGTGAAGAATGTGGCAAAGTTTTCAATCGATGT
TCAAACCTAACAAAACATAAAAGAATTCATACTGGAGAGAAACCCTACAAATGTGACGAATGTGGCAAAG
TTTTTAATTGGTGGTCACAACTAACTAACCATAAGAAAATTCATACTGGAGAGAAACCCTACAAATGTGA
TGAATGTGACAAAGTTTTTAATTGGTGGTCACAACTAACTAGCCATAAGAAAATTCATAGTGGAGAGAAA
CCATACCCATGTGAAGAATGTGGCAAAGCCTTTACCCAGTTCTCAAACCTTACACAACATAAGAGAATTC
ATACTGGAGAGAAACCCTACAAATGCAAAGAATGTTGCAAAGCCTTTAACAAGTTCTCAAACCTTACTCA
ACATAAGAGAATTCATACTGGAGAGAAACCTTACAAGTGTGAAGAATGTGGCAACGTTTTTAATGAGTGC
TCACACCTAACTAGACATAGGAGAATTCATACTGGAGAGAAACCCTACAAATGTGAAGAATGTGGCAAAG
CCTTTACACAGTTTGCAAGCCTTACTCGTCATAAAAGAATTCATACTGGAGAAAAACCCTACCAATGTGA
AGAATGTGGCAAAACTTTTAATCGGTGTTCACACCTAAGTAGCCATAAGAGAATTCATACTGGAGAGAAA
CCCTACAAATGTGAAGAATGTGGCAGAACCTTTACTCAATTCTCAAACCTCACTCAGCATAAAAGAATTC
ATACTGGAGAGAAACCCTACAAATGCAAAGAATGTGGCAAAGCGTTTAACAAGTTCTCAAGCCTTACTCA
ACATAGGAGAATTCATACTGGAGTGAAACCCTACAAATGTGAAGAATGTGGGAAAGTTTTTAAACAGTGC
TCTCACCTAACTAGCCATAAGAGAATTCATACTGGAGAGAAACCCTACAAATGTAAAGAATGTGGCAAAG
CTTTTTACCAATCCTCAATCCTTAGTAAGCATAAGAGAATTCATACTGAAGAGAAACCCTACAAATGTGA
AGAATGTGGCAAAGCCTTTAACCAGTTCTCAAGCCTTACTCGTCATAAAAGAATTCATACTGGAGAGAAA
CGCTACAAATGTAAAGAATGTGGAAAAGGTTTTTACCAATCCTCAATCCATAGTAAGTATAAGAGAATTT
ATACTGGAGAGGAACCTGACAAATGTAAAAAATGTGGCAGTCTTTAGTAATGAACTAGTCCGTAACTTGA
AAGTATTTCGATTTCTTGGCTTTATATATCTTGTGGAAAGGACGAGTCGAGCACAGAATTCTTCGCCTTA
CGCGTTAAGTCGACAATCAACCTCTGGATTACAAAATTTGTGAAAGATTGACTGGTATTCTTAACTATGT
TGCTCCTTTTACGCTATGTGGATACGCTGCTTTAATGCCTTTGTATCATGCTATTGCTTCCCGTATGGCT
TTCATTTTCTCCTCCTTGTATAAATCCTGGTTGCTGTCTCTTTATGAGGAGTTGTGGCCCGTTGTCAGGC
AACGTGGCGTGGTGTGCACTGTGTTTGCTGACGCAACCCCCACTGGTTGGGGCATTGCCACCACCTGTCA
GCTCCTTTCCGGGACTTTCGCTTTCCCCCTCCCTATTGCCACGGCGGAACTCATCGCCGCCTGCCTTGCC
CGCTGCTGGACAGGGGCTCGGCTGTTGGGCACTGACAATTCCGTGGTGTTGTCGGGGAAATCATCGTCCT
TTCCTTGGCTGCTCGCCTGTGTTGCCACCTGGATTCTGCGCGGGACGTCCTTCTGCTACGTCCCTTCGGC
CCTCAATCCAGCGGACCTTCCTTCCCGCGGCCTGCTGCCGGCTCTGCGGCCTCTTCCGCGTCTTCGCCTT
CGCCCTCAGACGAGTCGGATCTCCCTTTGGGCCGCCTCCCCGCGTCGACTTTAAGACCAATGACTTACAA
GGCAGCTGTAGATCTTAGCCACTTTTTAAAAGAAAAGGGGGGACTGGAAGGGCTAATTCACTCCCAACGA
AGACAAGATCTGCTTTTTGCTTGTACTGGGTCTCTCTGGTTAGACCAGATCTGAGCCTGGGAGCTCTCTG
GCTAACTAGGGAACCCACTGCTTAAGCCTCAATAAAGCTTGCCTTGAGTGCTTCAAGTAGTGTGTGCCCG
TCTGTTGTGTGACTCTGGTAACTAGAGATCCCTCAGACCCTTTTAGTCAGTGTGGAAAATCTCTAGCAGT
ACGTATAGTAGTTCATGTCATCTTATTATTCAGTATTTATAACTTGCAAAGAAATGAATATCAGAGAGTG
AGAGGAACTTGTTTATTGCAGCTTATAATGGTTACAAATAAAGCAATAGCATCACAAATTTCACAAATAA
AGCATTTTTTTCACTGCATTCTAGTTGTGGTTTGTCCAAACTCATCAATGTATCTTATCATGTCTGGCTC
TAGCTATCCCGCCCCTAACTCCGCCCATCCCGCCCCTAACTCCGCCCAGTTCCGCCCATTCTCCGCCCCA
TGGCTGACTAATTTTTTTTATTTATGCAGAGGCCGAGGCCGCCTCGGCCTCTGAGCTATTCCAGAAGTAG
TGAGGAGGCTTTTTTGGAGGCCTAGGGACGTACCCAATTCGCCCTATAGTGAGTCGTATTACGCGCGCTC
ACTGGCCGTCGTTTTACAACGTCGTGACTGGGAAAACCCTGGCGTTACCCAACTTAATCGCCTTGCAGCA
CATCCCCCTTTCGCCAGCTGGCGTAATAGCGAAGAGGCCCGCACCGATCGCCCTTCCCAACAGTTGCGCA
GCCTGAATGGCGAATGGG
[124 nt withheld, positions 7439-7562]
C
[91 nt withheld, positions 7564-7654]
A
[49 nt withheld, positions 7656-7704]
CCTTTGACGTTGGAGTCCACGTTCTTT
[37 nt withheld, positions 7732-7768]
ACCCTATCTCGGTCTATTCTTTTGATTTATAAGGGATTTTGCCGATTTCGGCCTATTGGTTAAAAAATGA
GCTGATTTAACAAAAATTTAACGCGAATTTTAACAAAATATTAACGCTTACAATTTAGGTGGCACTTTTC
GGGGAAATGTGCGCGGAACCCCTATTTGTTTATTTTTCTAAATACATTCAAATATGTATCCGCTCATGAG
ACAATAACCCTGATAAATGCTTCAATAATATTGAAAAAGGAAGAGTATGAGTATTCAACATTTCCGTGTC
GCCCTTATTCCCTTTTTTGCGGCATTTTGCCTTCCTGTTTTTGCTCACCCAGAAACGCTGGTGAAAGTAA
AAGATGCTGAAGATCAGTTGGGTGCACGAGTGGGTTACATCGAACTGGATCTCAACAGCGGTAAGATCCT
TGAGAGTTTTCGCCCCGAAGAACGTTTTCCAATGATGAGCACTTTTAAAGTTCTGCTATGTGGCGCGGTA
TTATCCCGTATTGACGCCGGGCAAGAGCAACTCGGTCGCCGCATACACTATTCTCAGAATGACTTGGTTG
AGTACTCACCAGTCACAGAAAAGCATCTTACGGATGGCATGACAGTAAGAGAATTATGCAGTGCTGCCAT
AACCATGAGTGATAACACTGCGGCCAACTTACTTCTGACAACGATCGGAGGACCGAAGGAGCTAACCGCT
TTTTTGCACAACATGGGGGATCATGTAACTCGCCTTGATCGTTGGGAACCGGAGCTGAATGAAGCCATAC
CAAACGACGAGCGTGACACCACGATGCCTGTAGCAATGGCAACAACGTTGCGCAAACTATTAACTGGCGA
ACTACTTACTCTAGCTTCCCGGCAACAATTAATAGACTGGATGGAGGCGGATAAAGTTGCAGGACCACTT
CTGCGCTCGGCCCTTCCGGCTGGCTGGTTTATTGCTGATAAATCTGGAGCCGGTGAGCGTGGGTCTCGCG
GTATCATTGCAGCACTGGGGCCAGATGGTAAGCCCTCCCGTATCGTAGTTATCTACACGACGGGGAGTCA
GGCAACTATGGATGAACGAAATAGACAGATCGCTGAGATAGGTGCCTCACTGATTAAGCATTGGTAACTG
TCAGACCAAGTTTACTCATATATACTTTAGATTGATTTAAAACTTCATTTTTAATTTAAAAGGATCTAGG
TGAAGATCCTTTTTGATAATCTCATGACCAAAATCCCTTAACGTGAGTTTTCGTTCCACTGAGCGTCAGA
CCCCGTAGAAAAGATCAAAGGATCTTCTTGAGATCCTTTTTTTCTGCGCGTAATCTGCTGCTTGCAAACA
AAAAAACCACCGCTACCAGCGGTGGTTTGTTTGCCGGATCAAGAGCTACCAACTCTTTTTCCGAAGGTAA
CTGGCTTCAGCAGAGCGCAGATACCAAATACTGTTCTTCTAGTGTAGCCGTAGTTAGGCCACCACTTCAA
GAACTCTGTAGCACCGCCTACATACCTCGCTCTGCTAATCCTGTTACCAGTGGCTGCTGCCAGTGGCGAT
AAGTCGTGTCTTACCGGGTTGGACTCAAGACGATAGTTACCGGATAAGGCGCAGCGGTCGGGCTGAACGG
GGGGTTCGTGCACACAGCCCAGCTTGGAGCGAACGACCTACACCGAACTGAGATACCTACAGCGTGAGCT
ATGAGAAAGCGCCACGCTTCCCGAAGGGAGAAAGGCGGACAGGTATCCGGTAAGCGGCAGGGTCGGAACA
GGAGAGCGCACGAGGGAGCTTCCAGGGGGAAACGCCTGGTATCTTTATAGTCCTGTCGGGTTTCGCCACC
TCTGACTTGAGCGTCGATTTTTGTGATGCTCGTCAGGGGGGCGGAGCCTATGGAAAAACGCCAGCAACGC
GGCCTTTTTACGGTTCCTGGCCTTTTGCTGGCCTTTTGCTCACATGTTCTTTCCTGCGTTATCCCCTGAT
TCTGTGGATAACCGTATTACCGCCTTTGAGTGAGCTGATACCGCTCGCCGCAGCCGAACGACCGAGCGCA
GCGAGTCAGTGAGCGAGGAAGCGGAAGAGCGCCCAATACGCAAACCGCCTCTCCCCGCGCGTTGGCCGAT
TCATTAATGCAGCTGGCACGACAGGTTTCCCGACTGGAAAGCGGGCAGTGAGCGCAACGCAATTAATGTG
AGTTAGCTCACTCATTAGGCACCCCAGGCTTTACACTTTATGCTTCCGGCTCGTATGTTGTGTGGAATTG
TGAGCGGATAACAATTTCACACAGGAAACAGCTATGACCATGATTACGCCAAGCGCGCAATTAACCCTCA
CTAAAGGGAACAAAAGCTGGAGCTGCAAGC
