>Addgene plasmid #143201 | TFORF0055 | depositor partial sequence | sequence record 281741 | Insert
ACCGCCACCATGCCAGGACACCCCGAAAGCCGGAAAACGAGACGCATTCTCACTATGTTGCCCAGGCTGG
TCTTGAACTCCTTCCCTCAAGTGATTCTTCTGCCTAATCCTCCCAAAGTTCTTAGATTACAGGGACTACT
GGCATTCAGTGATGTGGTCATAGAATTCTCTCCAGAGGAGTGGGCATGCCTGGACCCTGCCCAGCGAAAT
TTGTATAGGGATGTGATGTTCGAGAACTACAGAAACCTGGTCTCCCTGGCTATTTTATCTTATTCCATTC
AAGACCTTTTGCCAGAGCAGGATATGAAAGATTTATGCCAAAAAGTGACACTGACAAGACATAGAAGCTG
GGGCCTTGACAATTTGCACTTAGTGAAAGACTGGAGAACTGTGAATGAAGGTAAGGGGCAGAAAGAATAT
TGCAATAGACTTACTCAATGTTCATCAACTAAAAGCAAAATCTTTCAATGTATTGAATGTGGCAGAAATT
TTAGCTGGAGGTCAATCCTTACTGAACATAAGAGAATTCATACTGGAGAGAAGCCATACAAATGTGAAGA
ATGTGGCAAAGTTTTCAATCGATGTTCAAACCTAACAAAACATAAAAGAATTCATACTGGAGAGAAACCC
TACAAATGTGACGAATGTGGCAAAGTTTTTAATTGGTGGTCACAACTAACTAACCATAAGAAAATTCATA
CTGGAGAGAAACCCTACAAATGTGATGAATGTGACAAAGTTTTTAATTGGTGGTCACAACTAACTAGCCA
TAAGAAAATTCATAGTGGAGAGAAACCATACCCATGTGAAGAATGTGGCAAAGCCTTTACCCAGTTCTCA
AACCTTACACAACATAAGAGAATTCATACTGGAGAGAAACCCTACAAATGCAAAGAATGTTGCAAAGCCT
TTAACAAGTTCTCAAACCTTACTCAACATAAGAGAATTCATACTGGAGAGAAACCTTACAAGTGTGAAGA
ATGTGGCAACGTTTTTAATGAGTGCTCACACCTAACTAGACATAGGAGAATTCATACTGGAGAGAAACCC
TACAAATGTGAAGAATGTGGCAAAGCCTTTACACAGTTTGCAAGCCTTACTCGTCATAAAAGAATTCATA
CTGGAGAAAAACCCTACCAATGTGAAGAATGTGGCAAAACTTTTAATCGGTGTTCACACCTAAGTAGCCA
TAAGAGAATTCATACTGGAGAGAAACCCTACAAATGTGAAGAATGTGGCAGAACCTTTACTCAATTCTCA
AACCTCACTCAGCATAAAAGAATTCATACTGGAGAGAAACCCTACAAATGCAAAGAATGTGGCAAAGCGT
TTAACAAGTTCTCAAGCCTTACTCAACATAGGAGAATTCATACTGGAGTGAAACCCTACAAATGTGAAGA
ATGTGGGAAAGTTTTTAAACAGTGCTCTCACCTAACTAGCCATAAGAGAATTCATACTGGAGAGAAACCC
TACAAATGTAAAGAATGTGGCAAAGCTTTTTACCAATCCTCAATCCTTAGTAAGCATAAGAGAATTCATA
CTGAAGAGAAACCCTACAAATGTGAAGAATGTGGCAAAGCCTTTAACCAGTTCTCAAGCCTTACTCGTCA
TAAAAGAATTCATACTGGAGAGAAACGCTACAAATGTAAAGAATGTGGAAAAGGTTTTTACCAATCCTCA
ATCCATAGTAAGTATAAGAGAATTTATACTGGAGAGGAACCTGACAAATGTAAAAAATGTGGCAGTCTTT
AGTAATGAACTAGTCCGTAACTTGAAAGTATTTCGATTTCTTGGCTTTATATATCTTGTGGAAAGGACGA
GTCGAGCACAGAATTCTTCGCCTT
