>Addgene plasmid #143201 | TFORF0055 | depositor partial sequence | sequence record 281742 | Barcode
GTCGAGCACAGAATTCTTCGCCTT
